>Addgene plasmid #201381 | L_NLS-mutNLS V5-Twist | addgene full sequence | sequence record 400102 | Addgene NGS Result
GGAGTTCCGCGTTACATAACTTACGGTAAATGGCCCGCCTGGCTGACCGCCCAACGACCCACGCCCATTG
ACGTCAATAATGACGTATGTTCCCATAGTAACGCCAATAGGGACTTTCCATTGACGTCAATGGGTGGAGT
ATTTACGGTAAACTGCCCACTTGGCAGTACATCAAGTGTATCATATGCCAAGTACGCCCCCTATTGACGT
CAATGACGGTAAATGGCCCGCCTGGCACTATGCCCAGTACATGACCTTATGGGACTTTCCTACTTGGCAG
TACATCTACGTATTAGTCATCGCTATTACCATGGTGATGCGGTTTTGGCAGTACATCAATGGGCGTGGAT
AGCGGTTTGACTCACGGGGATTTCCAAGTCTCCACCCCATTGACGTCAATGGGAGTTTGTTTTGGCACCA
AAATCAACGGGACTTTCCAAAATGTCGTAACAACTCCGCCCCATTGACGCAAATGGGCGGTAGGCGTGTA
CGGTGGGAGGTCTATATAAGCAGAGCTGGTTTAGTGAACCGTCAGATCCGCTAGCGCTACCGGTCGCCAC
CATGGGCCCAAAAAAGGCCAGAAAAGTTGGAAAGCCTATTCCTAATCCTCTTCTAGGTCTAGATTCTACT
ATGCAGGACGTGTCCAGCTCGCCAGTCTCTCCGGCCGACGACAGCCTGAGCAACAGCGAGGAGGAGCCGG
ACCGGCAGCAGCCGGCGAGCGGCAAGCGCGGGGCTCGCAGGAGACGCAGCAGTCGGCGCAGCGCGGGCGG
CAGCGCGGGGCCCGGCGGGGCCACGGGCGGGGGCATCGGAGGCGGCGACGAGCCAGGCAGCCCGGCCCAG
GGCAGGCGCGGCAAGAAATCTGCGGGCGGAGGCGGCGGCGGCGGCGCGGGCGGAGGTGGTGGCGGCGGCG
GCGGCAGCAGCAGCGGGGGCGGGAGCCCGCAGTCGTACGAGGAGCTGCAGACCCAGCGGGTCATGGCTAA
CGTGCGGGAGCGCCAGCGCACGCAGTCGCTGAACGAGGCGTTCGCCGCCCTGCGCAAGATCATCCCCACG
CTGCCCTCGGACAAGCTGAGCAAGATTCAGACCCTCAAACTGGCGGCCAGGTACATCGACTTCCTGTACC
AGGTCCTGCAGAGCGACGAGCTGGACTCCAAGATGGCAAGCTGCAGCTATGTGGCCCACGAGCGGCTCAG
CTACGCCTTCTCCGTCTGGAGGATGGAGGGGGCCTGGTCCATGTCCGCGTCCCACTAGGTCGACCCGGGT
ATCCGTATGATGTGCCTGACTACGCATGATATCTCGAGCACCACCACCACCACCACTGAGATCCGGCTGC
TAACAAAGCCCGAAAGGAAGCTGAGTTGGCTGCTGCCACCGCTGAGCAATAACTAGCATAACCCCTTGGG
GCCTCTAAACGGGTCTTGAGGGGTTTTTTGCTGAAAGGAGGAACTATATCCGGATGTGGTTTGTCCAAAC
TCATCAATGTATCTTAACGCGTAAATTGTAAGCGTTAATATTTTGTTAAAATTCGCGTTAAATTTTTGTT
AAATCAGCTCATTTTTTAACCAATAGGCCGAAATCGGCAAAATCCCTTATAAATCAAAAGAATAGACCGA
GATAGGGT
[37 nt withheld, positions 1619-1655]
AAAGAACGTGGACTCCAACGTCAAAGG
[49 nt withheld, positions 1683-1731]
T
[91 nt withheld, positions 1733-1823]
GAACGTGGCGAGG
[112 nt withheld, positions 1837-1948]
CAGGTGGCACTTTTCGGGGAAATGTGCGCGGAACCCCTATTTGTTTATTTTTCTAAATACATTCAAATAT
GTATCCGCTCATGAGACAATAACCCTGATAAATGCTTCAATAATATTGAAAAAGGAAGAGTCCTGAGGCG
GAAAGAACCAGCTGTGGAATGTGTGTCAGTTAGGGTGTGGAAAGTCCCCAGGCTCCCCAGCAGGCAGAAG
TATGCAAAGCATGCATCTCAATTAGTCAGCAACCAGGTGTGGAAAGTCCCCAGGCTCCCCAGCAGGCAGA
AGTATGCAAAGCATGCATCTCAATTAGTCAGCAACCATAGTCCCGCCCCTAACTCCGCCCATCCCGCCCC
TAACTCCGCCCAGTTCCGCCCATTCTCCGCCCCATGGCTGACTAATTTTTTTTATTTATGCAGAGGCCGA
GGCCGCCTCGGCCCCTGAGCTATTCCAGAAGTAGTGAGGAGGCTTTTTTGGAGGCCTAGGCTTTTGCAAA
GATCGATCAAGAGACAGGATGAGGATCGTTTCGCATGATTGAACAAGATGGATTGCACGCAGGTTCTCCG
GCCGCTTGGGTGGAGAGGCTATTCGGCTATGACTGGGCACAACAGACAATCGGCTGCTCTGATGCCGCCG
TGTTCCGGCTGTCAGCGCAGGGGCGCCCGGTTCTTTTTGTCAAGACCGACCTGTCCGGTGCCCTGAATGA
ACTGCAAGACGAGGCAGCGCGGCTATCGTGGCTGGCCACGACGGGCGTTCCTTGCGCAGCTGTGCTCGAC
GTTGTCACTGAAGCGGGAAGGGACTGGCTGCTATTGGGCGAAGTGCCGGGGCAGGATCTCCTGTCATCTC
ACCTTGCTCCTGCCGAGAAAGTATCCATCATGGCTGATGCAATGCGGCGGCTGCATACGCTTGATCCGGC
TACCTGCCCATTCGACCACCAAGCGAAACATCGCATCGAGCGAGCACGTACTCGGATGGAAGCCGGTCTT
GTCGATCAGGATGATCTGGACGAAGAGCATCAGGGGCTCGCGCCAGCCGAACTGTTCGCCAGGCTCAAGG
CGAGCATGCCCGACGGCGAGGATCTCGTCGTGACCCATGGCGATGCCTGCTTGCCGAATATCATGGTGGA
AAATGGCCGCTTTTCTGGATTCATCGACTGTGGCCGGCTGGGTGTGGCGGACCGCTATCAGGACATAGCG
TTGGCTACCCGTGATATTGCTGAAGAGCTTGGCGGCGAATGGGCTGACCGCTTCCTCGTGCTTTACGGTA
TCGCCGCTCCCGATTCGCAGCGCATCGCCTTCTATCGCCTTCTTGACGAGTTCTTCTGAGCGGGACTCTG
GGGTTCGAAATGACCGACCAAGCGACGCCCAACCTGCCATCACGAGATTTCGATTCCACCGCCGCCTTCT
ATGAAAGGTTGGGCTTCGGAATCGTTTTCCGGGACGCCGGCTGGATGATCCTCCAGCGCGGGGATCTCAT
GCTGGAGTTCTTCGCCCACCCTAGGGGGAGGCTAACTGAAACACGGAAGGAGACAATACCGGAAGGAACC
CGCGCTATGACGGCAATAAAAAGACAGAATAAAACGCACGGTGTTGGGTCGTTTGTTCATAAACGCGGGG
TTCGGTCCCAGGGCTGGCACTCTGTCGATACCCCACCGAGACCCCATTGGGGCCAATACGCCCGCGTTTC
TTCCTTTTCCCCACCCCACCCCCCAAGTTCGGGTGAAGGCCCAGGGCTCGCAGCCAACGTCGGGGCGGCA
GGCCCTGCCATAGCCTCAGGTTACTCATATATACTTTAGATTGATTTAAAACTTCATTTTTAATTTAAAA
GGATCTAGGTGAAGATCCTTTTTGATAATCTCATGACCAAAATCCCTTAACGTGAGTTTTCGTTCCACTG
AGCGTCAGACCCCGTAGAAAAGATCAAAGGATCTTCTTGAGATCCTTTTTTTCTGCGCGTAATCTGCTGC
TTGCAAACAAAAAAACCACCGCTACCAGCGGTGGTTTGTTTGCCGGATCAAGAGCTACCAACTCTTTTTC
CGAAGGTAACTGGCTTCAGCAGAGCGCAGATACCAAATACTGTTCTTCTAGTGTAGCCGTAGTTAGGCCA
CCACTTCAAGAACTCTGTAGCACCGCCTACATACCTCGCTCTGCTAATCCTGTTACCAGTGGCTGCTGCC
AGTGGCGATAAGTCGTGTCTTACCGGGTTGGACTCAAGACGATAGTTACCGGATAAGGCGCAGCGGTCGG
GCTGAACGGGGGGTTCGTGCACACAGCCCAGCTTGGAGCGAACGACCTACACCGAACTGAGATACCTACA
GCGTGAGCTATGAGAAAGCGCCACGCTTCCCGAAGGGAGAAAGGCGGACAGGTATCCGGTAAGCGGCAGG
GTCGGAACAGGAGAGCGCACGAGGGAGCTTCCAGGGGGAAACGCCTGGTATCTTTATAGTCCTGTCGGGT
TTCGCCACCTCTGACTTGAGCGTCGATTTTTGTGATGCTCGTCAGGGGGGCGGAGCCTATGGAAAAACGC
CAGCAACGCGGCCTTTTTACGGTTCCTGGCCTTTTGCTGGCCTTTTGCTCACATGTTCTTTCCTGCGTTA
TCCCCTGATTCTGTGGATAACCGTATTACCGCCATGCATTAGTTATTAATAGTAATCAATTACGGGGTCA
TTAGTTCATAGCCCATATAT
Features (pLannotate 1.2.2; 15 found; start..end, strand, type, name):
    314..517     +  promoter       CMV promoter: human cytomegalovirus (CMV) immediate early promoter
    631..1245    +  CDS            Twist1: TWST1_MOUSE - Also known as Twist. Experimental evidence at protein level: Swiss-Prot protein existence level 1. Acts as a transcriptional regulator. Inhibits myogenesis by sequestrating E proteins, inhibiting trans-activation by MEF2, and inhibiting DNA-binding by MYOD1 through physical interaction. This interaction probably involves the basic domains of both proteins. Also represses expression of proinflammatory cytokines such as TNFA and IL1B. Regulates cranial suture patterning and fusion. Activates transcription as a heterodimer with E proteins. Regulates gene expression differentially, d
   1299..1316    +  CDS            9xHis (fragment): 9xHis affinity tag
   1326..1375    +  CDS            SET1 (fragment): solubility-enhancement tag derived from T7 phage gene 10B
   1383..1430    +  terminator     T7 terminator: transcription terminator for bacteriophage T7 RNA polymerase
   1455..1486    +  polyA_signal   SV40 poly(A) signal (fragment): SV40 polyadenylation signal
   1493..1948    -  rep_origin     f1 ori (sequence partly withheld): f1 bacteriophage origin of replication; arrow indicates direction of (+) strand synthesis
   1975..2079    +  promoter       AmpR promoter: bla
   2081..2438    +  promoter       SV40 promoter: SV40 enhancer and early promoter
   2473..3267    +  CDS            NeoR/KanR: aminoglycoside phosphotransferase from Tn5; aph(3')-II (or nptII); confers resistance to neomycin, kanamycin, and G418 (Geneticin®)
   3288..3440    +  CDS            ble (fragment): BLE_KLEPN - Experimental evidence at protein level: Swiss-Prot protein existence level 1. Binding protein with a strong affinity to the bleomycin family of antibiotics. Binds to CL990; an antimitotic-antibiotic compound. From Klebsiella pneumoniae.
   3499..3546    +  polyA_signal   HSV TK poly(A) signal: herpes simplex virus thymidine kinase polyadenylation signal (Cole and Stacy, 1985)
   3637..3653    -  polyA_signal   bGH poly(A) signal (fragment): bovine growth hormone polyadenylation signal
   3875..4463    +  rep_origin     ori: high-copy-number ColE1/pMB1/pBR322/pUC origin of replication
   4578..313     +  enhancer       CMV enhancer (across the origin): human cytomegalovirus immediate early enhancer
