[The description below was written by a language model from this plasmid's Addgene catalogue record and pLannotate feature annotations shown in this document.]
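Description:
L_NLS-mutNLS V5-Twist is a mammalian expression plasmid built on the pEGFP-C3 backbone that carries a mutant form of mouse Twist1, a basic helix-loop-helix transcriptional regulator. The catalogue lists two substitutions, K38R and K73R, and the "mutNLS" part of the name suggests these disable the protein's own nuclear localisation signals. An N-terminal fusion described as (NLS)SV40A4-V5 is added, which appears to be a variant SV40-type nuclear localisation sequence followed by a V5 epitope for detection. The record does not explain the "L_" prefix or the A4 designation. Expression is driven by the human CMV immediate-early enhancer and promoter. The annotated Twist1 coding region lies downstream of the promoter with room for the short N-terminal tag, which the automated annotation did not call.

No EGFP feature appears in the 4.6 kb sequence, so the backbone's fluorescent protein seems to have been replaced rather than fused to the insert. Downstream of Twist1 the annotation picks up a His-tag fragment, a partial T7-derived solubility tag and a T7 terminator. These are probably carry-over from a bacterial expression source vector, and whether any of them is translated is not stated. Only a fragment of the SV40 polyadenylation signal is detected.

The plasmid replicates at high copy in E. coli from a pUC-type origin and also carries an f1 origin. The Tn5 NeoR/KanR gene is preceded by tandem bacterial and SV40 early promoters and followed by the HSV TK poly(A) signal. It confers kanamycin resistance in bacteria and allows G418 selection in mammalian cells.

The construct was made for nucleocytoplasmic transport studies, in work examining how mechanical force on the nucleus affects that transport. In that setting it provides a Twist cargo whose nuclear import depends on a defined exogenous signal.
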