Addgene plasmid #201381: L_NLS-mutNLS V5-Twist
Purpose: Expresses Twist mutant for nucleocytoplasmic transport studies
Depositing lab: Pere Roca-Cusachs. Depositing organization: Institut de Bioenginyeria de Catalunya (IBEC). Publication: Mechanical force application to the nucleus regulates nucleocytoplasmic transport. Andreu I, Granero-Moya I, Chahare NR, Clein K, Molina-Jordan M, Beedle AEM, Elosegui-Artola A, Abenza JF, Rossetti L, Trepat X, Raveh B, Roca-Cusachs P. Nat Cell Biol. 2022 Jun;24(6):896-905. doi: 10.1038/s41556-022-00927-7. Epub 2022 Jun 9. PubMed 35681009.
Backbone
  Vector backbone: pEGFP-C3
  Vector type: Mammalian Expression
Growth in bacteria
  Bacterial resistance: Kanamycin, 50 μg/mL
  Growth temperature: 37°C
  Growth strain: DH5alpha
  Copy number: High Copy
Gene/Insert
  Gene/Insert name: Twist
  Species: M. musculus (mouse)
  Mutation: K38R K73R
  Entrez Gene: Twist1 (a.k.a. M-Twist, Pde, Ska10, Ska<m10Jus>, Twist, bHLHa38, pdt)
  Tag / fusion protein: (NLS)SV40A4-V5 (N terminal on insert)
  Cloning method: Ligation Independent Cloning
Terms and licenses: Academic/Nonprofit Terms; Industry Terms: Not Available to Industry
Depositor comments: Internal lab code: IG118/P678
How to cite: L_NLS-mutNLS V5-Twist was a gift from Pere Roca-Cusachs (Addgene plasmid # 201381 ; http://n2t.net/addgene:201381 ; RRID:Addgene_201381)
